Addgene plasmid #186835: pCAGGS-FLAG-BMAL1-S513A/S515A/S516A
Purpose: Expresses FLAG-BMAL1-S513A/S515A/S516A in mammalian cells
Depositing lab: Hung-Chun Chang. Depositing organization: Center for Excellence in Brain Science and Intelligence Technology, Chinese Academy of Sciences. Publication: ISX-9 potentiates CaMKIIdelta-mediated BMAL1 activation to enhance circadian amplitude. Li H, Ou J, Li Y, Xu N, Li Q, Wu P, Peng C, Tang YC, Chang HC. Commun Biol. 2022 Jul 28;5(1):750. doi: 10.1038/s42003-022-03725-x. PubMed 35902736.
Backbone
  Vector backbone: pCAGGS
  Total vector size (bp): 6701
  Vector type: Mammalian Expression
Growth in bacteria
  Bacterial resistance: Ampicillin, 100 μg/mL
  Growth temperature: 37°C
  Growth strain: DH5alpha
  Copy number: High Copy
Gene/Insert
  Gene/Insert name: bmal1
  Species: M. musculus (mouse)
  Insert size (bp): 1878
  Mutation: changed Serine 513/515/516 to Alanine
  GenBank ID: NM_007489.4
  Entrez Gene: Bmal1 (a.k.a. Arnt3, Arntl, BMAL1b, MOP3, bHLHe5, bmal1b')
  Tag / fusion protein: FLAG (N terminal on backbone)
Terms and licenses: Academic/Nonprofit Terms; Industry Terms: Not Available to Industry
How to cite: pCAGGS-FLAG-BMAL1-S513A/S515A/S516A was a gift from Hung-Chun Chang (Addgene plasmid # 186835 ; http://n2t.net/addgene:186835 ; RRID:Addgene_186835)
