[The description below was written by a language model from this plasmid's Addgene catalogue record and pLannotate feature annotations shown in this document.]
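Description:
pCAGGS-FLAG-BMAL1-S513A/S515A/S516A is a mammalian expression plasmid of about 6.7 kb built on the pCAGGS backbone. It is propagated in E. coli through a high-copy ColE1/pUC-type origin and selected with ampicillin via the β-lactamase gene and its native promoter. The backbone also carries an SV40 origin of replication, which can support episomal amplification in cells expressing SV40 large T antigen, along with an SV40 poly(A) signal and remnants of lac promoter/operator and lacI sequence that have no evident role in the expression cassette. No mammalian selection marker is annotated, so the plasmid appears suited mainly to transient transfection.

Expression is driven by the composite CAG promoter: the human cytomegalovirus immediate-early enhancer, the chicken β-actin promoter, and a chimeric chicken β-actin/rabbit β-globin intron, which together give strong, broadly active transcription. Downstream lies a short FLAG epitope (annotated as a 24-nt fragment matching 3xFLAG, consistent with a single FLAG unit) fused to the N terminus of the mouse Bmal1 (Arntl) coding sequence of roughly 1.9 kb. The annotation tool labels this ORF by its human orthologue, but the catalogue lists the species as mouse. The small HBB fragments flanking the insert are rabbit β-globin exon remnants typical of pCAGGS, and the transcript ends at the rabbit β-globin polyadenylation signal.

BMAL1 is a bHLH-PAS transcriptional activator at the core of the circadian clock. Here serines 513, 515 and 516 are replaced with alanine, substitutions that cannot be phosphorylated. Given the associated work on CaMKIIδ-mediated BMAL1 activation, the construct is likely used as a phospho-deficient comparator to wild-type FLAG-BMAL1, with the tag allowing detection and immunoprecipitation.
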