Features (pLannotate 1.2.2; 19 found; start..end, strand, type, name):
      5..384     +  enhancer       CMV enhancer: human cytomegalovirus immediate early enhancer
    386..661     +  promoter       chicken β-actin promoter: No description available
    662..1678    +  intron         chimeric intron: chimera between introns from chicken β-actin and rabbit β-globin
   1676..1735    +  CDS            HBB (fragment): HBB_LEPEU - Experimental evidence at protein level: Swiss-Prot protein existence level 1. Involved in oxygen transport from the lung to the various peripheral tissues. From Lepus europaeus (European hare).
   1739..1762    +  CDS            3xFLAG (fragment): three tandem FLAG® epitope tags
   1772..3646    +  CDS            ARNTL: BMAL1_HUMAN - Also known as BHLHE5, BMAL1, MOP3, PASD3. Experimental evidence at protein level: Swiss-Prot protein existence level 1. Transcriptional activator which forms a core component of the circadian clock. The circadian clock, an internal time-keeping system, regulates various physiological processes through the generation of approximately 24 hour circadian rhythms in gene expression, which are translated into rhythms in metabolism and behavior. It is derived from the Latin roots 'circa' (about) and 'diem' (day) and acts as an important regulator of a wide array of physiological functio
   3650..3727    +  CDS            HBB (fragment): HBB_PONPY - Experimental evidence at transcript level: Swiss-Prot protein existence level 2. Involved in oxygen transport from the lung to the various peripheral tissues. From Pongo pygmaeus (Bornean orangutan).
   3798..3853    +  polyA_signal   β-globin poly(A) signal: rabbit β-globin polyadenylation signal (Gil and Proudfoot, 1987)
   4238..4254    -  protein_bind   lac operator: The lac repressor binds to the lac operator to inhibit transcription in E. coli. This inhibition can be relieved by adding lactose or isopropyl-β-D-thiogalactopyranoside (IPTG). lac repressor encoded by lacI
   4262..4292    -  promoter       lac promoter: promoter for the E. coli lac operon
   4307..4328    -  protein_bind   CAP binding site: CAP binding activates transcription in the presence of cAMP. E. coli catabolite activator protein
   4341..4380    -  CDS            lacI (fragment): lac repressor; lacI; The lac repressor binds to the lac operator to inhibit transcription in E. coli. This inhibition can be relieved by adding lactose or isopropyl-β-D-thiogalactopyranoside (IPTG).
   4387..4409    +  promoter       SV40 promoter (fragment): SV40 enhancer and early promoter
   4433..4568    +  rep_origin     SV40 ori: SV40 origin of replication
   4588..4722    +  polyA_signal   SV40 poly(A) signal: SV40 polyadenylation signal
   4724..4778    -  CDS            lacI (fragment): lac repressor; lacI; The lac repressor binds to the lac operator to inhibit transcription in E. coli. This inhibition can be relieved by adding lactose or isopropyl-β-D-thiogalactopyranoside (IPTG).
   4961..5549    -  rep_origin     ori: high-copy-number ColE1/pMB1/pBR322/pUC origin of replication
   5720..6580    -  CDS            AmpR: β-lactamase; bla; confers resistance to ampicillin, carbenicillin, and related antibiotics
   6581..6685    -  promoter       AmpR promoter: bla
>Addgene plasmid #186835 | pCAGGS-FLAG-BMAL1-S513A/S515A/S516A | addgene full sequence | sequence record 389154 | Addgene NGS Result
GGTCGACATTGATTATTGACTAGTTATTAATAGTAATCAATTACGGGGTCATTAGTTCATAGCCCATATA
TGGAGTTCCGCGTTACATAACTTACGGTAAATGGCCCGCCTGGCTGACCGCCCAACGACCCCCGCCCATT
GACGTCAATAATGACGTATGTTCCCATAGTAACGCCAATAGGGACTTTCCATTGACGTCAATGGGTGGAG
TATTTACGGTAAACTGCCCACTTGGCAGTACATCAAGTGTATCATATGCCAAGTACGCCCCCTATTGACG
TCAATGACGGTAAATGGCCCGCCTGGCATTATGCCCAGTACATGACCTTATGGGACTTTCCTACTTGGCA
GTACATCTACGTATTAGTCATCGCTATTACCATGGTCGAGGTGAGCCCCACGTTCTGCTTCACTCTCCCC
ATCTCCCCCCCCTCCCCACCCCCAATTTTGTATTTATTTATTTTTTAATTATTTTGTGCAGCGATGGGGG
CGGGGGGGGGGGGGGCGCGCGCCAGGSGGGGSGGGGSGGGGSGGGGGGSGGGGSGGGGSGAGGCGGAGAG
GTGCGGCGGCAGCCAATCAGAGCGGCGCGCTCCGAAAGTTTCCTTTTATGGCGAGGCGGCGGCGGCGGCG
GCCCTATAAAAAGCGAAGCGCGCGGCGGGCGGGAGTCGCTGCGCGCTGCCTTCGCCCCGTGCCCCGCTCC
GCCGCCGCCTCGCGCCGCCCGCCCCGGCTCTGACTGACCGCGTTACTCCCACAGGTGAGCGGGCGGGACG
GCCCTTCTCCTCCGGGCTGTAATTAGCGCTTGGTTTAATGACGGCTTGTTTCTTTTCTGTGGCTGCGTGA
AAGCCTTGAGGGGCTCCGGGAGGGCCCTTTGTGCGGGGGGAGCGGCTCGGGGGGTGCGTGCGTGTGTGTG
TGCGTGGGGAGCGCCGCGTGCGGCTCCGCGCTGCCCGGCGGCTGTGAGCGCTGCGGGCGCGGCGCGGGGC
TTTGTGCGCTCCGCAGTGTGCGCGAGGGGAGCGCGGCCGGGGGCGGTGCCCCGCGGTGCGGGGGGGGCTG
CGAGGGGAACAAAGGCTGCGTGCGGGGTGTGTGCGTGGGGGGGTGAGCAGGGGGTGTGGGCGCGTCGGTC
GGGCTGCAACCCCCCCTGCACCCCCCTCCCCGAGTTGCTGAGCACGGCCCGGCTTCGGGTGCGGGGCTCC
GTACGGGGCGTGGCGCGGGGCTCGCCGTGCCGGGCGGGGGGTGGCGGCAGGTGGGGGTGCCGGGCGGGGC
GGGGCCGCCTCGGGCCGGGGAGGGCTCGGGGGAGGGGCGCGGCGGCCCCCGGAGCGCCGGCGGCTGTCGA
GGCGCGGCGAGCCGCAGCCATTGCCTTTTATGGTAATCGTGCGAGAGGGCGCAGGGACTTCCTTTGTCCC
AAATCTGTGCGGAGCCGAAATCTGGGAGGCGCCGCCGCACCCCCTCTAGCGGGCGCGGGGCGAAGCGGTG
CGGCGCCGGCAGGAAGGAAATGGGCGGGGAGGGCCTTCGTGCGTCGCCGCGCCGCCGTCCCCTTCTCCCT
CTCCAGCCTCGGGGCTGTCCGCGGGGGGACGGCTGCCTTCGGGGGGGACGGGGCAGGGCGGGGTTCGGCT
TCTGGCGTGTGACCGGCGGCTCTAGAGCCTCTGCTAACCATGTTCATGCCTTCTTCTTTTTCCTACAGCT
CCTGGGCAACGTGCTGGTTATTGTGCTGTCTCATCATTTTGGCAAAGAATTCACCATGGATTACAAGGAT
GACGACGATAAGTGCGGCCGCGCGGACCAGAGAATGGACATTTCCTCAACCATCAGCGACTTCATGTCTC
CGGGCCCCACCGACCTACTCTCCGGTTCCCTGGGCACCAGTGGTGTGGACTGCAATCGCAAGAGGAAAGG
CAGTGCCACTGACTACCAAGAAAGTATGGACACAGACAAAGATGACCCTCATGGAAGGTTAGAATATGCA
GAACACCAAGGAAGGATCAAGAATGCAAGGGAGGCCCACAGTCAGATTGAAAAGAGGCGTCGGGACAAAA
TGAACAGTTTCATTGATGAATTGGCTTCTTTGGTACCAACATGCAATGCAATGTCCAGGAAGTTAGATAA
ACTCACCGTGCTAAGGATGGCTGTTCAGCACATGAAAACTTTGAGAGGTGCCACCAACCCATACACAGAA
GCAAACTACAAGCCAACATTTCTATCAGATGACGAACTGAAACACCTAATTCTCAGGGCAGCAGATGGAT
TTTTGTTTGTCGTAGGATGTGACCGAGGGAAGATCCTCTTTGTCTCCGAGTCTGTCTTCAAGATCCTCAA
TTATAGCCAGAATGACCTTATTGGCCAGAGCTTGTTTGACTACCTGCATCCAAAAGATATTGCCAAAGTT
AAGGAACAGCTATCTTCCTCGGACACTGCGCCCCGGGAGCGACTCATTGATGCCAAGACTGGACTTCCGG
TTAAAACGGATATAACCCCTGGGCCCTCCCGGCTATGCTCTGGAGCCCGCCGCTCTTTCTTCTGTAGAAT
GAAGTGCAACAGGCCTTCAGTAAAGGTGGAAGATAAGGACTTCGCCTCTACCTGTTCAAAGAAAAAAGCA
GATCGAAAAAGCTTCTGCACAATCCACAGCACAGGCTATTTGAAAAGCTGGCCACCCACGAAGATGGGGC
TGGACGAAGACAATGAGCCAGACAACGAGGGCTGCAACCTCAGCTGCCTCGTTGCAATCGGGCGCCTGCA
CTCGCACATGGTTCCACAACCAGCGAACGGGGAAATACGGGTGAAATCTATGGAGTACGTTTCTCGACAC
GCAATAGATGGGAAATTTGTTTTTGTAGATCAGAGGGCGACAGCTATTTTGGCGTATCTACCACAGGAAC
TTCTAGGTACATCATGTTATGAGTATTTTCATCAAGACGACATAGGACACCTCGCAGAATGTCACAGGCA
AGTTTTACAGACAAGAGAAAAGATCACAACTAATTGCTATAAGTTTAAGATCAAAGATGGTTCTTTTATC
ACGCTACGAAGTCGATGGTTCAGTTTCATGAACCCGTGGACCAAGGAAGTTGAATACATTGTCTCAACCA
ACACTGTTGTTTTAGCCAATGTCCTGGAAGGCGGGGACCCAACCTTCCCGCAGCTAACAGCACCCCCCCA
CAGCATGGACAGCATGCTGCCCTCTGGAGAAGGTGGCCCAAAGAGGACTCATCCCACTGTCCCAGGCATT
CCAGGGGGAACCAGAGCCGGAGCAGGAAAAATAGGTCGAATGATCGCGGAGGAAATCATGGAAATCCACA
GGATAAGAGGGTCAGCGCCTGCCGCCTGTGGCTCCAGCCCGCTGAACATCACAAGTACGCCTCCCCCTGA
TGCCTCTTCTCCAGGAGGCAAGAAGATTCTAAATGGAGGGACTCCAGACATTCCTTCCACTGGACTATTA
CCAGGGCAGGCTCAGGAGACCCCAGGGTATCCCTATTCTGATAGTTCTTCTATTCTTGGTGAGAACCCCC
ACATAGGCATCGATATGATAGATAACGACCAAGGATCAAGTAGTCCCAGTAACGATGAGGCAGCAATGGC
TGTCATCATGAGCCTCTTGGAAGCAGATGCGGGGCTGGGTGGCCCCGTTGACTTTAGTGACTTGCCATGG
CCGCTGTAGGAATTCACTCCTCAGGTGCAGGCTGCCTATCAGAAGGTGGTGGCTGGTGTGGCCAATGCCC
TGGCTCACAAATACCACTGAGATCTTTTTCCCTCTGCCAAAAATTATGGGGACATCATGAAGCCCCTTGA
GCATCTGACTTCTGGCTAATAAAGGAAATTTATTTTCATTGCAATAGTGTGTTGGAATTTTTTGTGTCTC
TCACTCGGAAGGACATATGGGAGGGCAAATCATTTAAAACATCAGAATGAGTATTTGGTTTAGAGTTTGG
CAACATATGCCCATATGCTGGCTGCCATGAACAAAGGTTGGCTATAAAGAGGTCATCAGTATATGAAACA
GCCCCCTGCTGTCCATTCCTTATTCCATAGAAAAGCCTTGACTTGAGGTTAGATTTTTTTTATATTTTGT
TTTGTGTTATTTTTTTCTTTAACATCCCTAAAATTTTCCTTACATGTTTTACTAGCCAGATTTTTCCTCC
TCTCCTGACTACTCCCAGTCATAGCTGTCCCTCTTCTCTTATGGAGATCCCTCGACCTGCAGCCCAAGCT
TGGCGTAATCATGGTCATAGCTGTTTCCTGTGTGAAATTGTTATCCGCTCACAATTCCACACAACATACG
AGCCGGAAGCATAAAGTGTAAAGCCTGGGGTGCCTAATGAGTGAGCTAACTCACATTAATTGCGTTGCGC
TCACTGCCCGCTTTCCAGTCGGGAAACCTGTCGTGCCAGCGGATCCGCATCTCAATTAGTCAGCAACCAT
AGTCCCGCCCCTAACTCCGCCCATCCCGCCCCTAACTCCGCCCAGTTCCGCCCATTCTCCGCCCCATGGC
TGACTAATTTTTTTTATTTATGCAGAGGCCGAGGCCGCCTCGGCCTCTGAGCTATTCCAGAAGTAGTGAG
GAGGCTTTTTTGGAGGCCTAGGCTTTTGCAAAAAGCTAACTTGTTTATTGCAGCTTATAATGGTTACAAA
TAAAGCAATAGCATCACAAATTTCACAAATAAAGCATTTTTTTCACTGCATTCTAGTTGTGGTTTGTCCA
AACTCATCAATGTATCTTATCATGTCTGGATCCGCTGCATTAATGAATCGGCCAACGCGCGGGGAGAGGC
GGTTTGCGTATTGGGCGCTCTTCCGCTTCCTCGCTCACTGACTCGCTGCGCTCGGTCGTTCGGCTGCGGC
GAGCGGTATCAGCTCACTCAAAGGCGGTAATACGGTTATCCACAGAATCAGGGGATAACGCAGGAAAGAA
CATGTGAGCAAAAGGCCAGCAAAAGGCCAGGAACCGTAAAAAGGCCGCGTTGCTGGCGTTTTTCCATAGG
CTCCGCCCCCCTGACGAGCATCACAAAAATCGACGCTCAAGTCAGAGGTGGCGAAACCCGACAGGACTAT
AAAGATACCAGGCGTTTCCCCCTGGAAGCTCCCTCGTGCGCTCTCCTGTTCCGACCCTGCCGCTTACCGG
ATACCTGTCCGCCTTTCTCCCTTCGGGAAGCGTGGCGCTTTCTCATAGCTCACGCTGTAGGTATCTCAGT
TCGGTGTAGGTCGTTCGCTCCAAGCTGGGCTGTGTGCACGAACCCCCCGTTCAGCCCGACCGCTGCGCCT
TATCCGGTAACTATCGTCTTGAGTCCAACCCGGTAAGACACGACTTATCGCCACTGGCAGCAGCCACTGG
TAACAGGATTAGCAGAGCGAGGTATGTAGGCGGTGCTACAGAGTTCTTGAAGTGGTGGCCTAACTACGGC
TACACTAGAAGAACAGTATTTGGTATCTGCGCTCTGCTGAAGCCAGTTACCTTCGGAAAAAGAGTTGGTA
GCTCTTGATCCGGCAAACAAACCACCGCTGGTAGCGGTGGTTTTTTTGTTTGCAAGCAGCAGATTACGCG
CAGAAAAAAAGGATCTCAAGAAGATCCTTTGATCTTTTCTACGGGGTCTGACGCTCAGTGGAACGAAAAC
TCACGTTAAGGGATTTTGGTCATGAGATTATCAAAAAGGATCTTCACCTAGATCCTTTTAAATTAAAAAT
GAAGTTTTAAATCAATCTAAAGTATATATGAGTAAACTTGGTCTGACAGTTACCAATGCTTAATCAGTGA
GGCACCTATCTCAGCGATCTGTCTATTTCGTTCATCCATAGTTGCCTGACTCCCCGTCGTGTAGATAACT
ACGATACGGGAGGGCTTACCATCTGGCCCCAGTGCTGCAATGATACCGCGAGACCCACGCTCACCGGCTC
CAGATTTATCAGCAATAAACCAGCCAGCCGGAAGGGCCGAGCGCAGAAGTGGTCCTGCAACTTTATCCGC
CTCCATCCAGTCTATTAATTGTTGCCGGGAAGCTAGAGTAAGTAGTTCGCCAGTTAATAGTTTGCGCAAC
GTTGTTGCCATTGCTACAGGCATCGTGGTGTCACGCTCGTCGTTTGGTATGGCTTCATTCAGCTCCGGTT
CCCAACGATCAAGGCGAGTTACATGATCCCCCATGTTGTGCAAAAAAGCGGTTAGCTCCTTCGGTCCTCC
GATCGTTGTCAGAAGTAAGTTGGCCGCAGTGTTATCACTCATGGTTATGGCAGCACTGCATAATTCTCTT
ACTGTCATGCCATCCGTAAGATGCTTTTCTGTGACTGGTGAGTACTCAACCAAGTCATTCTGAGAATAGT
GTATGCGGCGACCGAGTTGCTCTTGCCCGGCGTCAATACGGGATAATACCGCGCCACATAGCAGAACTTT
AAAAGTGCTCATCATTGGAAAACGTTCTTCGGGGCGAAAACTCTCAAGGATCTTACCGCTGTTGAGATCC
AGTTCGATGTAACCCACTCGTGCACCCAACTGATCTTCAGCATCTTTTACTTTCACCAGCGTTTCTGGGT
GAGCAAAAACAGGAAGGCAAAATGCCGCAAAAAAGGGAATAAGGGCGACACGGAAATGTTGAATACTCAT
ACTCTTCCTTTTTCAATATTATTGAAGCATTTATCAGGGTTATTGTCTCATGAGCGGATACATATTTGAA
TGTATTTAGAAAAATAAACAAATAGGGGTTCCGCGCACATTTCCCCGAAAAGTGCCACCTG
